Addgene plasmid #228202: pET-Impact-T4gp43(exo-)
Purpose: Expression in BL21(DE3) of 3' to 5' exonuclease-deficient T4 DNA polymerase D219A
Depositing lab: Stephen Benkovic. Depositing organization: Pennsylvania State University.
Backbone
  Vector backbone: pET-Impact
  Vector type: Bacterial Expression
Growth in bacteria
  Bacterial resistance: Kanamycin, 50 μg/mL
  Growth temperature: 37°C
  Growth strain: DH5alpha
  Copy number: Unknown
Gene/Insert
  Gene/Insert name: 43
  Species: Escherichia phage T4
  Mutation: Mutated aspartate 219 to alanine (D219A), eliminates 3' to 5' exonuclease activity
  Promoter: T7
  Tag / fusion protein: Sce VMA intein-chitin binding domain (C terminal on backbone)
  Cloning method: Unknown
  Sequencing primers: 5′ TAATACGACTCACTATAGGG
Terms and licenses: Academic/Nonprofit Terms; Industry Terms: Not Available to Industry
How to cite: pET-Impact-T4gp43(exo-) was a gift from Stephen Benkovic (Addgene plasmid # 228202 ; http://n2t.net/addgene:228202 ; RRID:Addgene_228202)
