[The description below was written by a language model from this plasmid's Addgene catalogue record and pLannotate feature annotations shown in this document.]
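Description:
pET-Impact-T4gp43(exo-) is a 9.5 kb bacterial expression plasmid built on the pET-Impact backbone, which combines pET-style T7 expression control with the intein–chitin binding domain purification system. It is maintained in E. coli through a ColE1/pBR322-type origin accompanied by the bom site and the rop gene, which restrains copy number (the record lists copy number as unknown), and it is selected with kanamycin through an aph(3')-Ia resistance gene. An f1 origin is also present, and short tetracycline-resistance fragments flanking the lacI region appear to be non-functional remnants of the backbone's pBR322 ancestry.

The payload is bacteriophage T4 gene 43, encoding the T4 replicative DNA polymerase, carrying a D219A substitution that eliminates the enzyme's 3' to 5' proofreading exonuclease activity. The gene is driven by a T7 promoter with an adjacent lac operator and the T7 gene 10 ribosome binding site, and transcription ends at a T7 terminator. A plasmid-borne lacI gene supplies repressor, so expression is held off until induction with IPTG in a host that provides T7 RNA polymerase, such as BL21(DE3). The polymerase is fused at its C terminus to the Saccharomyces cerevisiae VMA1 intein followed by the Bacillus circulans chitin binding domain. This arrangement allows capture of the fusion on chitin resin and thiol-induced intein self-cleavage to release the polymerase from the tag. Small His-tag and T7 gene 10B-derived fragments annotated downstream of the chitin binding domain are probably backbone remnants; the record does not indicate that they are part of the expressed protein. The plasmid is intended for producing exonuclease-deficient T4 DNA polymerase.
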