Features (pLannotate 1.2.2; 22 found; start..end, strand, type, name):
     12..440     +  rep_origin     f1 ori (sequence partly withheld): f1 bacteriophage origin of replication; arrow indicates direction of (+) strand synthesis
    493..550     +  promoter       AmpR promoter (fragment): bla
    559..1374    -  CDS            KanR: aminoglycoside phosphotransferase; aph(3')-Ia; confers resistance to kanamycin in bacteria or G418 (Geneticin®) in eukaryotes
   1496..2084    +  rep_origin     ori: high-copy-number ColE1/pMB1/pBR322/pUC origin of replication
   2270..2409    -  misc_feature   bom: basis of mobility region from pBR322
   2511..2702    -  CDS            rop: Rop protein, which maintains plasmids at low copy number; rop
   2719..3099    +  CDS            YPB1_ECOLX: Protein predicted: Swiss-Prot protein existence level 4. From Escherichia coli.
   3171..3462    -  CDS            TcR (fragment): tetracycline efflux protein; tet; confers resistance to tetracycline
   3477..3498    -  protein_bind   CAP binding site: CAP binding activates transcription in the presence of cAMP. E. coli catabolite activator protein
   3511..4593    -  CDS            lacI: lac repressor; lacI; The lac repressor binds to the lac operator to inhibit transcription in E. coli. This inhibition can be relieved by adding lactose or isopropyl-β-D-thiogalactopyranoside (IPTG).
   4594..4671    -  promoter       lacI promoter: lacI
   4679..4958    -  CDS            TcR (fragment): tetracycline efflux protein; tet; confers resistance to tetracycline
   4980..4998    +  promoter       T7 promoter: promoter for bacteriophage T7 RNA polymerase
   4999..5023    +  protein_bind   lac operator: The lac repressor binds to the lac operator to inhibit transcription in E. coli. This inhibition can be relieved by adding lactose or isopropyl-β-D-thiogalactopyranoside (IPTG). lac repressor encoded by lacI
   5038..5060    +  RBS            RBS: efficient ribosome binding site from bacteriophage T7 gene 10 (Olins and Rangwala, 1989)
   5070..7763    +  CDS            43: DPOL_BPT4 - Experimental evidence at protein level: Swiss-Prot protein existence level 1. Replicates the viral genomic DNA. This polymerase possesses two enzymatic activities: DNA synthesis (polymerase) and an exonucleolytic activity that degrades single-stranded DNA in the 3'- to 5'-direction for proofreading purpose. From Enterobacteria phage T4 (Bacteriophage T4).
   7764..8582    +  CDS            Sce VMA intein 5' region: 5' region of the intein from the yeast Vma1 subunit of the vacuolar ATPase (Chong et al., 1998); Saccharomyces cerevisiae VMA1
   8585..9115    +  CDS            Sce VMA intein 3' region: modified 3' region of the intein from the yeast Vma1 subunit of the vacuolar ATPase (Chong et al., 1998); Saccharomyces cerevisiae VMA1; C-terminal cleavage of this intein can be induced by thiols.
   9159..9314    +  CDS            CBD: chitin binding domain from chitinase A1 (Watanabe et al., 1994); Bacillus circulans chiA
   9336..9353    +  CDS            9xHis (fragment): 9xHis affinity tag
   9363..9412    +  CDS            SET1 (fragment): solubility-enhancement tag derived from T7 phage gene 10B
   9420..9467    +  terminator     T7 terminator: transcription terminator for bacteriophage T7 RNA polymerase
>Addgene plasmid #228202 | pET-Impact-T4gp43(exo-) | addgene full sequence | sequence record 453943 | Addgene NGS Result
TGGCGAATGGG
[124 nt withheld, positions 12-135]
C
[91 nt withheld, positions 137-227]
A
[49 nt withheld, positions 229-277]
CCTTTGACGTTGGAGTCCACGTTCTTT
[37 nt withheld, positions 305-341]
ACCCTATCTCGGTCTATTCTTTTGATTTATAAGGGATTTTGCCGATTTCGGCCTATTGGTTAAAAAATGA
GCTGATTTAACAAAAATTTAACGCGAATTTTAACAAAATATTAACGCTTACAATTTAGGTGGCACTTTTC
GGGGAAATGTGCGCGGAACCCCTATTTGTTTATTTTTCTAAATACATTCAAATATGTATCCGCTCATGAA
TTAATTCTTAGAAAAACTCATCGAGCATCAAATGAAACTGCAATTTATTCATATCAGGATTATCAATACC
ATATTTTTGAAAAAGCCGTTTCTGTAATGAAGGAGAAAACTCACCGAGGCAGTTCCATAGGATGGCAAGA
TCCTGGTATCGGTCTGCGATTCCGACTCGTCCAACATCAATACAACCTATTAATTTCCCCTCGTCAAAAA
TAAGGTTATCAAGTGAGAAATCACCATGAGTGACGACTGAATCCGGTGAGAATGGCAAAAGTTTATGCAT
TTCTTTCCAGACTTGTTCAACAGGCCAGCCATTACGCTCGTCATCAAAATCACTCGCATCAACCAAACCG
TTATTCATTCGTGATTGCGCCTGAGCGAGACGAAATACGCGATCGCTGTTAAAAGGACAATTACAAACAG
GAATCGAATGCAACCGGCGCAGGAACACTGCCAGCGCATCAACAATATTTTCACCTGAATCAGGATATTC
TTCTAATACCTGGAATGCTGTTTTCCCGGGGATCGCAGTGGTGAGTAACCATGCATCATCAGGAGTACGG
ATAAAATGCTTGATGGTCGGAAGAGGCATAAATTCCGTCAGCCAGTTTAGTCTGACCATCTCATCTGTAA
CATCATTGGCAACGCTACCTTTGCCATGTTTCAGAAACAACTCTGGCGCATCGGGCTTCCCATACAATCG
ATAGATTGTCGCACCTGATTGCCCGACATTATCGCGAGCCCATTTATACCCATATAAATCAGCATCCATG
TTGGAATTTAATCGCGGCCTAGAGCAAGACGTTTCCCGTTGAATATGGCTCATAACACCCCTTGTATTAC
TGTTTATGTAAGCAGACAGTTTTATTGTTCATGACCAAAATCCCTTAACGTGAGTTTTCGTTCCACTGAG
CGTCAGACCCCGTAGAAAAGATCAAAGGATCTTCTTGAGATCCTTTTTTTCTGCGCGTAATCTGCTGCTT
GCAAACAAAAAAACCACCGCTACCAGCGGTGGTTTGTTTGCCGGATCAAGAGCTACCAACTCTTTTTCCG
AAGGTAACTGGCTTCAGCAGAGCGCAGATACCAAATACTGTCCTTCTAGTGTAGCCGTAGTTAGGCCACC
ACTTCAAGAACTCTGTAGCACCGCCTACATACCTCGCTCTGCTAATCCTGTTACCAGTGGCTGCTGCCAG
TGGCGATAAGTCGTGTCTTACCGGGTTGGACTCAAGACGATAGTTACCGGATAAGGCGCAGCGGTCGGGC
TGAACGGGGGGTTCGTGCACACAGCCCAGCTTGGAGCGAACGACCTACACCGAACTGAGATACCTACAGC
GTGAGCTATGAGAAAGCGCCACGCTTCCCGAAGGGAGAAAGGCGGACAGGTATCCGGTAAGCGGCAGGGT
CGGAACAGGAGAGCGCACGAGGGAGCTTCCAGGGGGAAACGCCTGGTATCTTTATAGTCCTGTCGGGTTT
CGCCACCTCTGACTTGAGCGTCGATTTTTGTGATGCTCGTCAGGGGGGCGGAGCCTATGGAAAAACGCCA
GCAACGCGGCCTTTTTACGGTTCCTGGCCTTTTGCTGGCCTTTTGCTCACATGTTCTTTCCTGCGTTATC
CCCTGATTCTGTGGATAACCGTATTACCGCCTTTGAGTGAGCTGATACCGCTCGCCGCAGCCGAACGACC
GAGCGCAGCGAGTCAGTGAGCGAGGAAGCGGGGGAGCGCCTGATGCGGTATTTTCTCCTTACGCATCTGT
GCGGTATTTCACACCGCAATGGTGCACTCTCAGTACAATCTGCTCTGATGCCGCATAGTTAAGCCAGTAT
ACACTCCGCTATCGCTACGTGACTGGGTCATGGCTGCGCCCCGACACCCGCCAACACCCGCTGACGCGCC
CTGACGGGCTTGTCTGCTCCCGGCATCCGCTTACAGACAAGCTGTGACCGTCTCCGGGAGCTGCATGTGT
CAGAGGTTTTCACCGTCATCACCGAAACGCGCGAGGCAGCTGCGGTAAAGCTCATCAGCGTGGTCGTGAA
GCGATTCACAGATGTCTGCCTGTTCATCCGCGTCCAGCTCGTTGAGTTTCTCCAGAAGCGTTAATGTCTG
GCTTCTGATAAAGCGGGCCATGTTAAGGGCGGTTTTTTCCTGTTTGGTCACTGATGCCTCCGTGTAAGGG
GGATTTCTGTTCATGGGGGTAATGATACCGATGAAACGAGAGAGGATGCTCACGATACGGGTTACTGATG
ATGAACATGCCCGGTTACTGGAACGTTGTGAGGGTAAACAACTGGCGGTATGGATGCGGCGGGACCAGAG
AAAAATCACTCAGGGTCAATGCCAGCGCTTCGTTAATACAGATGTAGGTGTTCCACAGGGTAGCCAGCAG
CATCCTGCGATGCAGATCCGGAACATAATGGTGCAGGGCGCTGACTTCCGCGTTTCCAGACTTTACGAAA
CACGGAAACCGAAGACCATTCATGTTGTTGCTCAGGTCGCAGACGTTTTGCAGCAGCAGTCGCTTCACGT
TCGCTCGCGTATCGGTGATTCATTCTGCTAACCAGTAAGGCAACCCCGCCAGCCTAGCCGGGTCCTCAAC
GACAGGAGCACGATCATGCGCACCCGTGGGGCCGCCATGCCGGCGATAATGGCCTGCTTCTCGCCGAAAC
GTTTGGTGGCGGGACCAGTGACGAAGGCTTGAGCGAGGGCGTGCAAGATTCCGAATACCGCAAGCGACAG
GCCGATCATCGTCGCGCTCCAGCGAAAGCGGTCCTCGCCGAAAATGACCCAGAGCGCTGCCGGCACCTGT
CCTACGAGTTGCATGATAAAGAAGACAGTCATAAGTGCGGCGACGATAGTCATGCCCCGCGCCCACCGGA
AGGAGCTGACTGGGTTGAAGGCTCTCAAGGGCATCGGTCGAGATCCCGGTGCCTAATGAGTGAGCTAACT
TACATTAATTGCGTTGCGCTCACTGCCCGCTTTCCAGTCGGGAAACCTGTCGTGCCAGCTGCATTAATGA
ATCGGCCAACGCGCGGGGAGAGGCGGTTTGCGTATTGGGCGCCAGGGTGGTTTTTCTTTTCACCAGTGAG
ACGGGCAACAGCTGATTGCCCTTCACCGCCTGGCCCTGAGAGAGTTGCAGCAAGCGGTCCACGCTGGTTT
GCCCCAGCAGGCGAAAATCCTGTTTGATGGTGGTTAACGGCGGGATATAACATGAGCTGTCTTCGGTATC
GTCGTATCCCACTACCGAGATATCCGCACCAACGCGCAGCCCGGACTCGGTAATGGCGCGCATTGCGCCC
AGCGCCATCTGATCGTTGGCAACCAGCATCGCAGTGGGAACGATGCCCTCATTCAGCATTTGCATGGTTT
GTTGAAAACCGGACATGGCACTCCAGTCGCCTTCCCGTTCCGCTATCGGCTGAATTTGATTGCGAGTGAG
ATATTTATGCCAGCCAGCCAGACGCAGACGCGCCGAGACAGAACTTAATGGGCCCGCTAACAGCGCGATT
TGCTGGTGACCCAATGCGACCAGATGCTCCACGCCCAGTCGCGTACCGTCTTCATGGGAGAAAATAATAC
TGTTGATGGGTGTCTGGTCAGAGACATCAAGAAATAACGCCGGAACATTAGTGCAGGCAGCTTCCACAGC
AATGGCATCCTGGTCATCCAGCGGATAGTTAATGATCAGCCCACTGACGCGTTGCGCGAGAAGATTGTGC
ACCGCCGCTTTACAGGCTTCGACGCCGCTTCGTTCTACCATCGACACCACCACGCTGGCACCCAGTTGAT
CGGCGCGAGATTTAATCGCCGCGACAATTTGCGACGGCGCGTGCAGGGCCAGACTGGAGGTGGCAACGCC
AATCAGCAACGACTGTTTGCCCGCCAGTTGTTGTGCCACGCGGTTGGGAATGTAATTCAGCTCCGCCATC
GCCGCTTCCACTTTTTCCCGCGTTTTCGCAGAAACGTGGCTGGCCTGGTTCACCACGCGGGAAACGGTCT
GATAAGAGACACCGGCATACTCTGCGACATCGTATAACGTTACTGGTTTCACATTCACCACCCTGAATTG
ACTCTCTTCCGGGCGCTATCATGCCATACCGCGAAAGGTTTTGCGCCATTCGATGGTGTCCGGGATCTCG
ACGCTCTCCCTTATGCGACTCCTGCATTAGGAAGCAGCCCAGTAGTAGGTTGAGGCCGTTGAGCACCGCC
GCCGCAAGGAATGGTGCATGCAAGGAGATGGCGCCCAACAGTCCCCCGGCCACGGGGCCTGCCACCATAC
CCACGCCGAAACAAGCGCTCATGAGCCCGAAGTGGCGAGCCCGATCTTCCCCATCGGTGATGTCGGCGAT
ATAGGCGCCAGCAACCGCACCTGTGGCGCCGGTGATGCCGGCCACGATGCGTCCGGCGTAGAGGATCGAG
ATCTCGATCCCGCGAAATTAATACGACTCACTATAGGGGAATTGTGAGCGGATAACAATTCCCCTCTAGA
AATAATTTTGTTTAACTTTAAGAAGGAGATATACATAGATGAAAGAATTTTATATCTCTATTGAAACAGT
CGGAAATAACATTGTTGAACGTTATATTGATGAAAATGGAAAGGAACGTACCCGTGAAGTAGAATATCTT
CCAACTATGTTTAGGCATTGTAAGGAAGAGTCAAAATACAAAGACATCTATGGTAAAAACTGCGCTCCTC
AAAAATTTCCATCAATGAAAGATGCTCGAGATTGGATGAAGCGAATGGAAGACATCGGTCTCGAAGCTCT
CGGTATGAACGATTTTAAACTCGCTTATATAAGTGATACATATGGTTCAGAAATTGTTTATGACCGAAAA
TTTGTTCGTGTAGCTAACTGTGACATTGAGGTTACTGGTGATAAATTTCCTGACCCAATGAAAGCAGAAT
ATGAAATTGATGCTATCACTCATTACGATTCAATTGACGATCGTTTTTATGTTTTCGACCTTTTGAATTC
AATGTACGGTTCAGTATCAAAATGGGATGCAAAGTTAGCTGCTAAGCTTGACTGTGAAGGTGGTGATGAA
GTTCCTCAAGAAATTCTTGACCGAGTAATTTATATGCCATTCGATAATGAGCGTGATATGCTCATGGAAT
ATATCAATCTTTGGGAACAGAAACGACCTGCTATTTTTACTGGTTGGAATATTGAGGGGTTTGCCGTTCC
GTATATCATGAATCGTGTTAAAATGATTCTGGGTGAACGTAGTATGAAACGTTTCTCTCCAATCGGTCGG
GTAAAATCTAAACTAATTCAAAATATGTACGGTAGCAAAGAAATTTATTCTATTGATGGCGTATCTATTC
TTGATTATTTAGATTTGTACAAGAAATTCGCTTTTACTAATTTGCCGTCATTCTCTTTGGAATCAGTTGC
TCAACATGAAACCAAAAAAGGTAAATTACCATACGACGGTCCTATTAATAAACTTCGTGAGACTAATCAT
CAACGATACATTAGTTATAACATCATTGACGTAGAATCAGTTCAAGCAATCGATAAAATTCGTGGGTTTA
TAGATCTGGTTTTAAGTATGTCTTATTACGCTAAAATGCCTTTTTCTGGTGTAATGAGTCCTATTAAAAC
TTGGGATGCTATTATTTTTAACTCATTGAAAGGTGAACATAAGGTTATTCCTCAACAAGGTTCGCACGTT
AAACAGAGTTTTCCGGGTGCATTTGTGTTTGAACCTAAACCAATTGCACGTCGATACATTATGAGTTTTG
ACTTGACGTCTCTGTATCCGAGCATTATTCGCCAGGTTAACATTAGTCCTGAAACTATTCGTGGTCAGTT
TAAAGTTCATCCAATTCATGAATATATCGCAGGAACAGCTCCTAAACCGAGTGATGAATATTCTTGTTCT
CCGAATGGATGGATGTATGATAAACATCAAGAAGGTATCATTCCAAAGGAAATCGCTAAAGTATTTTTCC
AGCGTAAAGACTGGAAAAAGAAAATGTTCGCTGAAGAAATGAATGCCGAAGCTATTAAAAAGATTATTAT
GAAAGGCGCAGGGTCTTGTTCAACTAAACCAGAAGTTGAACGATATGTTAAGTTCAGTGATGATTTCTTA
AATGAACTATCGAATTACACCGAATCTGTTCTCAATAGTCTGATTGAAGAATGTGAAAAAGCAGCTACAC
TTGCTAATACAAATCAGCTGAACCGTAAAATTCTCATTAACAGTCTTTATGGTGCTCTTGGTAATATTCA
TTTCCGTTACTATGATTTGCGAAATGCTACTGCTATCACAATTTTCGGCCAAGTCGGTATTCAGTGGATT
GCTCGTAAAATTAATGAATATCTGAATAAAGTATGCGGAACTAATGATGAAGATTTCATTGCAGCAGGTG
ATACTGATTCGGTATATGTTTGCGTAGATAAAGTTATTGAAAAAGTTGGTCTTGACCGATTCAAAGAGCA
GAACGATTTGGTTGAATTCATGAATCAGTTCGGTAAGAAAAAGATGGAACCTATGATTGATGTTGCATAT
CGTGAGTTATGTGATTATATGAATAACCGCGAGCATCTGATGCATATGGACCGTGAAGCTATTTCTTGCC
CTCCGCTTGGTTCAAAGGGCGTTGGTGGATTTTGGAAAGCGAAAAAGCGTTATGCTCTGAACGTTTATGA
TATGGAAGATAAGCGATTTGCTGAACCGCATCTAAAAATCATGGGTATGGAAACTCAGCAGAGTTCAACA
CCAAAAGCAGTGCAAGAAGCTCTCGAAGAAAGTATTCGTCGTATTCTTCAGGAAGGTGAAGAGTCTGTCC
AAGAATACTACAAGAACTTCGAGAAAGAATATCGTCAACTTGACTATAAAGTTATTGCTGAAGTAAAAAC
TGCGAACGATATAGCGAAATATGATGATAAAGGTTGGCCAGGATTTAAATGCCCGTTCCATATTCGTGGT
GTGCTAACTTATCGTCGAGCTGTTAGCGGTTTAGGTGTAGCTCCAATTTTGGATGGAAATAAAGTAATGG
TTCTTCCATTACGTGAAGGAAATCCATTTGGTGACAAGTGCATTGCTTGGCCATCGGGTACAGAACTTCC
AAAAGAAATTCGTTCTGATGTGCTATCTTGGATTGACCACTCAACTTTGTTCCAAAAATCGTTTGTTAAA
CCGCTTGCGGGTATGTGTGAATCGGCTGGCATGGACTATGAAGAAAAAGCTTCGTTAGACTTCCTGTTTG
GCTGCTTTGCCAAGGGTACCAATGTTTTAATGGCGGATGGGTCTATTGAATGTATTGAAAACATTGAGGT
TGGTAATAAGGTCATGGGTAAAGATGGCAGACCTCGTGAGGTAATTAAATTGCCCAGAGGAAGAGAAACT
ATGTACAGCGTCGTGCAGAAAAGTCAGCACAGAGCCCACAAAAGTGACTCAAGTCGTGAAGTGCCAGAAT
TACTCAAGTTTACGTGTAATGCGACCCATGAGTTGGTTGTTAGAACACCTCGTAGTGTCCGCCGTTTGTC
TCGTACCATTAAGGGTGTCGAATATTTTGAAGTTATTACTTTTGAGATGGGCCAAAAGAAAGCCCCCGAC
GGTAGAATTGTTGAGCTTGTCAAGGAAGTTTCAAAGAGCTACCCAATATCTGAGGGGCCTGAGAGAGCCA
ACGAATTAGTAGAATCCTATAGAAAGGCTTCAAATAAAGCTTATTTTGAGTGGACTATTGAGGCCAGAGA
TCTTTCTCTGTTGGGTTCCCATGTTCGTAAAGCTACCTACCAGACTTACGCTCCAATTCTTTATGAGAAT
GACCACTTTTTCGACTACATGCAAAAAAGTAAGTTTCATCTCACCATTGAAGGTCCAAAAGTACTTGCTT
ATTTACTTGGTTTATGGATTGGTGATGGATTGTCTGACAGGGCAACTTTTTCGGTTGATTCCAGAGATAC
TTCTTTGATGGAACGTGTTACTGAATATGCTGAAAAGTTGAATTTGTGCGCCGAGTATAAGGACAGAAAA
GAACCACAAGTTGCCAAAACTGTTAATTTGTACTCTAAAGTTGTCAGAGGTAATGGTATTCGCAATAATC
TTAATACTGAGAATCCATTATGGGACGCTATTGTTGGCTTAGGATTCTTGAAGGACGGTGTCAAAAATAT
TCCTTCTTTCTTGTCTACGGACAATATCGGTACTCGTGAAACATTTCTTGCTGGTATAATTGATTCTGAT
GGCTATGTTACTGATGAGCATGGTATTAAAGCAACAATAAAGACAATTCATACTTCTGTCAGAGATGGTT
TGGTTTCCCTTGCTCGTTCTTTAGGCTTAGTAGTCTCGGTTAACGCAGAACCTGCTAAGGTTGACATGAA
TGTCACCAAACATAAAATTAGTTATGCTATTTATATGTCTGGTGGAGATGTTTTGCTTAACGTTCTTTCG
AAGTGTGCCGGCTCTAAAAAATTCAGGCCTGCTCCCGCCGCTGCTTTTGCACGTGAGTGCCGCGGATTTT
ATTTCGAGTTACAAGAATTGAAGGAAGACGATTATTATGGGATTACTTTATCTGATGATTCTGATCATCA
GTTTTTGCTTGGATCCCAGGTTGTCGTCCATGCATGCGGTGGCCTGACCGGTCTGAACTCAGGCCTCACG
ACAAATCCTGGTGTATCCGCTTGGCAGGTCAACACAGCTTATACTGCGGGACAATTGGTCACATATAACG
GCAAGACGTATAAATGTTTGCAGCCCCACACCTCCTTGGCAGGATGGGAACCATCCAACGTTCCTGCCTT
GTGGCAGCTTCAATGATAAGCGGCCGCACTCGAGCACCACCACCACCACCACTGAGATCCGGCTGCTAAC
AAAGCCCGAAAGGAAGCTGAGTTGGCTGCTGCCACCGCTGAGCAATAACTAGCATAACCCCTTGGGGCCT
CTAAACGGGTCTTGAGGGGTTTTTTGCTGAAAGGAGGAACTATATCCGGAT
